Addgene plasmid #55798: G protein alpha-s(alpha3beta5/G226A)
Purpose: In addition to the mutations in alpha-s(alpha3beta5), this dominant negative G protein alpha-s mutant contains the G226A mutation, which impairs activating conformation changes in Switch II.
Depositing lab: Catherine Berlot. Depositing organization: Yale University. Publication: A highly effective dominant negative alpha s construct containing mutations that affect distinct functions inhibits multiple Gs-coupled receptor signaling pathways. Berlot CH. J Biol Chem. 2002 Jun 7;277(23):21080-5. Epub 2002 Apr 1. 10.1074/jbc.M201330200 PubMed 11927592.
Backbone
  Vector backbone: pcDNAI/Amp
  Backbone manufacturer: Invitrogen
  Backbone size w/o insert (bp): 4800
  Total vector size (bp): 6387
  Vector type: Mammalian Expression
Growth in bacteria
  Bacterial resistance: Ampicillin, 100 μg/mL
  Growth temperature: 37°C
  Growth strain: DH10B
  Copy number: High Copy
Gene/Insert
  Gene/Insert name: alpha-s (alpha3beta5/G226A) (alt name: Gnas)
  Species: R. norvegicus (rat)
  Insert size (bp): 1586
  Mutation: N271K, K274D, R280K, T284D, I285T, G226A in alpha-s sequence
  Entrez Gene: Gnas (a.k.a. ALEX, G-alpha-8, Gnas1, Gnpas, Nesp55, SCG6)
  Promoter: CMV
  Tag / fusion protein: internal EE epitope (residues 189-194 in alpha-s sequence are EYMPTE)
  Cloning method: Restriction Enzyme; 5′ cloning site HindIII (not destroyed); 3′ cloning site HindIII (not destroyed)
  Sequencing primers: 5′ T7; 3′ SP6
Terms and licenses: Academic/Nonprofit Terms; Industry Terms: Not Available to Industry
How to cite: G protein alpha-s(alpha3beta5/G226A) was a gift from Catherine Berlot (Addgene plasmid # 55798 ; http://n2t.net/addgene:55798 ; RRID:Addgene_55798)
