[The description below was written by a language model from this plasmid's Addgene catalogue record and pLannotate feature annotations shown in this document.]
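Description:
G protein alpha-s(alpha3beta5/G226A) is a mammalian expression plasmid of about 6.4 kb built on the pcDNAI/Amp backbone. It is maintained in E. coli at high copy through a ColE1/pUC-type origin and selected with ampicillin via the β-lactamase gene. An f1 origin is also present, allowing single-stranded DNA production. The roughly 1.6 kb insert is a rat Gnas (Gαs) cDNA cloned into a HindIII site, so orientation relative to the promoter mattered during construction; the feature table shows the coding sequence in the sense orientation downstream of the CMV immediate-early enhancer and promoter. The annotation tool matched this reading frame to the mouse homologue, but the catalogue records the species as rat. T7 and SP6 promoters flank the insert and serve as sequencing primer sites. Downstream processing signals come from SV40: the small t intron and the SV40 polyadenylation signal. An SV40 origin permits episomal amplification in cells expressing large T antigen. The T antigen and polyomavirus capsid fragments in the table appear to be backbone remnants rather than functional genes.

The encoded protein is a dominant negative Gαs. It carries the alpha3beta5 substitutions (N271K, K274D, R280K, T284D, I285T) together with G226A, which impairs the activating conformational change in Switch II. An internal EE epitope replaces residues 189–194, allowing immunodetection without a terminal tag. According to the record, combining mutations that affect distinct functions yields a construct used to inhibit signalling through multiple Gs-coupled receptors in transfected mammalian cells.
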