Features (pLannotate 1.2.2; 20 found; start..end, strand, type, name):
      2..570     +  rep_origin     ori: high-copy-number ColE1/pMB1/pBR322/pUC origin of replication
    603..1061    -  rep_origin     f1 ori (sequence partly withheld): f1 bacteriophage origin of replication; arrow indicates direction of (+) strand synthesis
   1049..1170    -  CDS            M13 gene IV (fragment) (sequence partly withheld): pIV; IV; phage assembly
   1272..1376    +  promoter       AmpR promoter: bla
   1377..2237    +  CDS            AmpR: β-lactamase; bla; confers resistance to ampicillin, carbenicillin, and related antibiotics
   2310..2689    +  enhancer       CMV enhancer: human cytomegalovirus immediate early enhancer
   2690..2893    +  promoter       CMV promoter: human cytomegalovirus (CMV) immediate early promoter
   2889..2922    +  LTR            5' LTR (truncated) (fragment): truncated 5' long terminal repeat (LTR) from HIV-1
   2938..2956    +  promoter       T7 promoter: promoter for bacteriophage T7 RNA polymerase
   3166..4347    +  CDS            Gnas: GNAS2_MOUSE - Also known as Gnas1. Experimental evidence at protein level: Swiss-Prot protein existence level 1. Guanine nucleotide-binding proteins (G proteins) function as transducers in numerous signaling pathways controlled by G protein- coupled receptors (GPCRs). Signaling involves the activation of adenylyl cyclases, resulting in increased levels of the signaling molecule cAMP. GNAS functions downstream of several GPCRs, including beta-adrenergic receptors. Stimulates the Ras signaling pathway via RAPGEF2. From Mus musculus (Mouse).
   4659..4677    -  promoter       SP6 promoter: promoter for bacteriophage SP6 RNA polymerase
   4685..4759    +  CDS            small t antigen (fragment): SV40 (simian virus 40) small t antigen
   4761..4826    +  intron         small t intron: SV40 (simian virus 40) small t antigen intron
   4956..4976    +  CDS            SV40 NLS: nuclear localization signal of SV40 (simian virus 40) large T antigen
   4983..5117    +  CDS            LT_POVHA (fragment): Protein inferred from homology: Swiss-Prot protein existence level 3. Isoform large T antigen is a key early protein essential for both driving viral replication and inducing cellular transformation. Plays a role in viral genome replication by driving entry of quiescent cells into the cell cycle and by autoregulating the synthesis of viral early mRNA. Displays highly oncogenic activities by corrupting the host cellular checkpoint mechanisms that guard cell division and the transcription, replication, and repair of DNA. Participates in the modulation of cellular gene expression preceeding viral
   5142..5225    +  CDS            large T antigen (fragment): large T antigen from SV40 (simian virus 40)
   5248..5382    +  polyA_signal   SV40 poly(A) signal: SV40 polyadenylation signal
   5383..5751    -  CDS            VP2_POVMA (fragment): Experimental evidence at protein level: Swiss-Prot protein existence level 1. [Isoform VP3]: structural protein that resides within the core of the capsid surrounded by 72 VP1 pentamers. Following virus endocytosis and trafficking to the endoplasmic reticulum, VP2 and VP3 form oligomers and integrate into the endoplasmic reticulum membrane. Heterooligomer VP2-VP3 may create a viroporin for transporting the viral genome across the endoplasmic reticulum membrane to the cytoplasm. Nuclear entry of the viral DNA involves the selective exposure and importin recognition of VP2 or Vp3 nuclear localiz
   6119..6217    -  CDS            VP1_POVMP (fragment): Experimental evidence at protein level: Swiss-Prot protein existence level 1. Forms an icosahedral capsid with a T=7 symmetry and a 40 nm diameter. The capsid is composed of 72 pentamers linked to each other by disulfide bonds and associated with VP2 or VP3 proteins. Interacts with terminal alpha(2,3)-linked sialic acids on the cell surface to provide virion attachment to target cell. This attachment induces virion internalization predominantly through caveolin-mediated endocytosis. Once attached, the virion is internalized by caveolin- mediated endocytosis and traffics to the endoplasmic reti
   6228..6363    +  rep_origin     SV40 ori: SV40 origin of replication
>Addgene plasmid #55798 | G protein alpha-s(alpha3beta5/G226A) | depositor full sequence | sequence record 112177 | G protein alpha-s(alpha3beta5/G226A) sequence 6387 bps
GGCGTAATCTGCTGCTTGCAAACAAAAAAACCACCGCTACCAGCGGTGGTTTGTTTGCCGGATCAAGAGC
TACCAACTCTTTTTCCGAAGGTAACTGGCTTCAGCAGAGCGCAGATACCAAATACTGTCCTTCTAGTGTA
GCCGTAGTTAGGCCACCACTTCAAGAACTCTGTAGCACCGCCTACATACCTCGCTCTGCTAATCCTGTTA
CCAGTGGCTGCTGCCAGTGGCGATAAGTCGTGTCTTACCGGGTTGGACTCAAGACGATAGTTACCGGATA
AGGCGCAGCGGTCGGGCTGAACGGGGGGTTCGTGCACACAGCCCAGCTTGGAGCGAACGACCTACACCGA
ACTGAGATACCTACAGCGTGAGCATTGAGAAAGCGCCACGCTTCCCGAAGGGAGAAAGGCGGACAGGTAT
CCGGTAAGCGGCAGGGTCGGAACAGGAGAGCGCACGAGGGAGCTTCCAGGGGGAAACGCCTGGTATCTTT
ATAGTCCTGTCGGGTTTCGCCACCTCTGACTTGAGCGTCGATTTTTGTGATGCTCGTCAGGGGGGCGGAG
CCTATGGAAAAACGCCAGCAACGCAAGCTAGCTTCTAGCTAGAAATTGTAAACGTTAATATTTTGTTAAA
ATTCGCGTTAAATTTTTGTTAAATCAGCTCATTTTTTAACCAATAGGCCGAAATCGGCAAAATCCCTTAT
AAATCAAAAGAATAGCCCGAGATAGGGT
[37 nt withheld, positions 729-765]
AAAGAACGTGGACTCCAACGTCAAAGGGCGAAAAACCGTCTATCAGGGCGATGGCC
[115 nt withheld, positions 822-936]
G
[144 nt withheld, positions 938-1081]
ACCGTATAACGTGCTTTCCTCGTTG
[64 nt withheld, positions 1107-1170]
CTGGATTACCAAAGGGCCTCGTGATACGCCTATTTTTATAGGTTAATGTCATGATAATAATGGTTTCTTA
GACGTCAGGTGGCACTTTTCGGGGAAATGTGCGCGGAACCCCTATTTGTTTATTTTTCTAAATACATTCA
AATATGTATCCGCTCATGAGACAATAACCCTGATAAATGCTTCAATAATATTGAAAAAGGAAGAGTATGA
GTATTCAACATTTCCGTGTCGCCCTTATTCCCTTTTTTGCGGCATTTTGCCTTCCTGTTTTTGCTCACCC
AGAAACGCTGGTGAAAGTAAAAGATGCTGAAGATCAGTTGGGTGCACGAGTGGGTTACATCGAACTGGAT
CTCAACAGCGGTAAGATCCTTGAGAGTTTTCGCCCCGAAGAACGTTTTCCAATGATGAGCACTTTTAAAG
TTCTGCTATGTGGCGCGGTATTATCCCGTGTTGACGCCGGGCAAGAGCAACTCGGTCGCCGCATACACTA
TTCTCAGAATGACTTGGTTGAGTACTCACCAGTCACAGAAAAGCATCTTACGGATGGCATGACAGTAAGA
GAATTATGCAGTGCTGCCATAACCATGAGTGATAACACTGCGGCCAACTTACTTCTGACAACGATCGGAG
GACCGAAGGAGCTAACCGCTTTTTTGCACAACATGGGGGATCATGTAACTCGCCTTGATCGTTGGGAACC
GGAGCTGAATGAAGCCATACCAAACGACGAGCGTGACACCACGATGCCTGCAGCAATGGCAACAACGTTG
CGCAAACTATTAACTGGCGAACTACTTACTCTAGCTTCCCGGCAACAATTAATAGACTGGATGGAGGCGG
ATAAAGTTGCAGGACCACTTCTGCGCTCGGCCCTTCCGGCTGGCTGGTTTATTGCTGATAAATCTGGAGC
CGGTGAGCGTGGGTCTCGCGGTATCATTGCAGCACTGGGGCCAGATGGTAAGCCCTCCCGTATCGTAGTT
ATCTACACGACGGGGAGTCAGGCAACTATGGATGAACGAAATAGACAGATCGCTGAGATAGGTGCCTCAC
TGATTAAGCATTGGTAACTGTCAGACCAAGTTTACTCATATATACTTTAGATTGATTTAAAACTTCATTT
TTAATTTCTCTAGCGCGTTGACATTGATTATTGACTAGTTATTAATAGTAATCAATTACGGGGTCATTAG
TTCATAGCCCATATATGGAGTTCCGCGTTACATAACTTACGGTAAATGGCCCGCCTGGCTGACCGCCCAA
CGACCCCCGCCCATTGACGTCAATAATGACGTATGTTCCCATAGTAACGCCAATAGGGACTTTCCATTGA
CGTCAATGGGTGGACTATTTACGGTAAACTGCCCACTTGGCAGTACATCAAGTGTATCATATGCCAAGTA
CGCCCCCTATTGACGTCAATGACGGTAAATGGCCCGCCTGGCATTATGCCCAGTACATGACCTTATGGGA
CTTTCCTACTTGGCAGTACATCTACGTATTAGTCATCGCTATTACCATGGTGATGCGGTTTTGGCAGTAC
ATCAATGGGCGTGGATAGCGGTTTGACTCACGGGGATTTCCAAGTCTCCACCCCATTGACGTCAATGGGA
GTTTGTTTTGGCACCAAAATCAACGGGACTTTCCAAAATGTCGTAACAACTCCGCCCCATTGACGCAAAT
GGGCGGTAGGCGTGTACGGTGGGAGGTCTATATAAGCAGAGCTCTCTGGCTAACTAGAGAACCCACTGCT
TACTGGCTTATCGAAATTAATACGACTCACTATAGGGAGACCCAAGCTTGGTCGACCAATTCCGCAGCAG
CAGCTCCCGCGGCTCCTGCTCTGCTCCGCCTCGGCCCCGGAGCGAGGGGCGGAGAGCCGCGCGCTTGCCT
TAGTCCGAGCCGCCACCCTCCCCGCGTTCCCCGCTTTCCCGGCCCGCCCGAGGCCGCCCGCCCCGTCCCC
GCCGCCCCGCAGCCCGGCCGCGCCCCGCCGCCGCCATGGGCTGCCTCGGCAACAGTAAGACCGAGGACCA
GCGCAACGAGGAGAAGGCGCAGCGCGAGGCCAACAAAAAGATCGAGAAGCAGCTGCAGAAGGACAAGCAG
GTCTACCGGGCCACGCACCGCCTGCTGCTGCTGGGTGCTGGAGAGTCTGGCAAAAGCACCATTGTGAAGC
AGATGAGGATTCTACATGTTAATGGGTTTAACGGAGAGGGCGGCGAAGAGGACCCGCAGGCTGCAAGGAG
CAACAGCGATGGTGAGAAGGCCACCAAAGTGCAGGACATCAAAAACAACCTGAAGGAGGCCATTGAAACC
ATTGTGGCCGCCATGAGCAACCTGGTGCCCCCCGTGGAGCTGGCCAACCCTGAGAACCAGTTCAGAGTGG
ACTACATTCTGAGCGTGATGAACGTGCCAAACTTTGACTTCCCACCTGAATTCTATGAGCATGCCAAGGC
TCTGTGGGAGGATGAGGGAGTTCGTGCCTGCTACGAGCGCTCCAACGAGTACCAGCTGATCGACTGTGCC
CAGTACTTCCTGGACAAGATTGATGTGATCAAGCAGGCCGAGTACATGCCGACTGAGCAGGACCTGCTTC
GCTGCCGCGTCCTGACCTCTGGAATCTTTGAGACCAAGTTCCAGGTGGACAAAGTCAACTTCCACATGTT
CGATGTGGGCGCCCAGCGCGATGAACGCCGCAAGTGGATTCAGTGCTTCAATGATGTGACTGCCATCATC
TTCGTGGTGGCCAGCAGCAGCTACAACATGGTCATCCGGGAGGACAACCAGACCAACCGTCTGCAGGAGG
CTCTGAAGCTGTTCGACAGCATCTGGAACAACAAATGGCTGCGTGACACATCTGTGATCCTCTTCCTCAA
CAAGCAAGATCTGCTTGCTGAGAAGGTCCTCGCTGGGAAATCGAAGATTGAGGACTACTTTCCAGAGTTC
GCTCGCTACACCACTCCTGAGGATGCGACTCCCGAGCCCGGAGAGGACCCACGCGTGACCCGGGCCAAGT
ACTTCATCCGGGATGAGTTTCTGAGAATCAGCACTGCTAGTGGAGATGGACGTCACTACTGCTACCCTCA
CTTTACCTGCGCCGTGGACACTGAGAACATCCGCCGTGTCTTCAACGACTGCCGTGACATCATCCAGCGC
ATGCATCTTCGCCAATACGAGCTGCTCTAAGAAGGGAACGCCCAAATTTAATTCAGCCTTAAGCACAATT
AATTAAGAGTGAAACGCAATCGTACAAGCAGTTGATCACCCACCATAGGGCATGATCAACACCGCAACCT
TTCCCTTTTCTCCCCAGTGATTCTGAAAACCCCCTCTTCCCTTCAGCTTGCTTAGATGTTCCAAATTTAG
TAAAGCTCCAAGCTTGGCCAAGCTTGGTACCGAGCTCGGATCCACTAGTAACGGCCGCCAGTGTGCTGGA
ATTCTGCAGATATCCATCACACTGGCGGCCGCTCGAGCATGCATCTAGAGGGCCCTATTCTATAGTGTCA
CCTAAATGCTAGAGGATCTTTGTGAAGGAACCTTACTTCTGTGGTGTGACATAATTGGACAAACTACCTA
CAGAGATTTAAAGCTCTAAGGTAAATATAAAATTTTTAAGTGTATAATGTGTTAAACTACTGATTCTAAT
TGTTTGTGTATTTTAGATTCCAACCTATGGAACTGATGAATGGGAGCAGTGGTGGAATGCCTTTAATGAG
GAAAACCTGTTTTGCTCAGAAGAAATGCCATCTAGTGATGATGAGGCTACTGCTGACTCTCAACATTCTA
CTCCTCCAAAAAAGAAGAGAAAGGTAGAAGACCCCAAGGACTTTCCTTCAGAATTGCTAAGTTTTTTGAG
TCATGCTGTGTTTAGTAATAGAACTCTTGCTTGCTTTGCTATTTACACCACAAAGGAAAAAGCTGCACTG
CTATACAAGAAAATTATGGAAAAATATTTGATGTATAGTGCCTTGACTAGAGATCATAATCAGCCATACC
ACATTTGTAGAGGTTTTACTTGCTTTAAAAAACCTCCCACACCTCCCCCTGAACCTGAAACATAAAATGA
ATGCAATTGTTGTTGTTAACTTGTTTATTGCAGCTTATAATGGTTACAAATAAAGCAATAGCATCACAAA
TTTCACAAATAAAGCATTTTTTTCACTGCATTCTAGTTGTGGTTTGTCCAAACTCATCAATGTATCTTAT
CATGTCTGGATCATCCCGCCATGGTATCAACGCCATATTTCTATTTACAGTAGGGACCTCTTCGTTGTGT
AGGTACCGCTGTATTCCTAGGGAAATAGTAGAGGCACCTTGAACTGTCTGCATCAGCCATATAGCCCCCG
CTGTTCGACTTACAAACACAGGCACAGTACTGACAAACCCATACACCTCCTCTGAAATACCCATAGTTGC
TAGGGCTGTCTCCGAACTCATTACACCCTCCAAAGTCAGAGCTGTAATTTCGCCATCAAGGGCAGCGAGG
GCTTCTCCAGATAAAATAGCTTCTGCCGAGAGTCCCGTAAGGGTAGACACTTCAGCTAATCCCTCGATGA
GGTCTACTAGAATAGTCAGTGCGGCTCCCATTTTGAAAATTCACTTACTTGATCAGCTTCAGAAGATGGC
GGAGGGCCTCCAACACAGTAATTTTCCTCCCGACTCTTAAAATAGAAAATGTCAAGTCAGTTAAGCAGGA
AGTGGACTAACTGACGCAGCTGGCCGTGCGACATCCTCTTTTAATTAGTTGCTAGGCAACGCCCTCCAGA
GGGCGTGTGGTTTTGCAAGAGGAAGCAAAAGCCTCTCCACCCAGGCCTAGAATGTTTCCACCCAATCATT
ACTATGACAACAGCTGTTTTTTTTAGTATTAAGCAGAGGCCGGGGACCCCTGGGCCCGCTTACTCTGGAG
AAAAAGAAGAGAGGCATTGTAGAGGCTTCCAGAGGCAACTTGTCAAAACAGGACTGCTTCTATTTCTGTC
ACACTGTCTGGCCCTGTCACAAGGTCCAGCACCTCCATACCCCCTTTAATAAGCAGTTTGGGAACGGGTG
CGGGTCTTACTCCGCCCATCCCGCCCCTAACTCCGCCCAGTTCCGCCCATTCTCCGCCCCATGGCTGACT
AATTTTTTTTATTTATGCAGAGGCCGAGGCCGCCTCGGCCTCTGAGCTATTCCAGAAGTAGTGAGGAGGC
TTTTTTGGAGGCCTAGGCTTTTGCAAAAAGCTAATTC
