>Addgene plasmid #55798 | G protein alpha-s(alpha3beta5/G226A) | addgene partial sequence | sequence record 119312 | CMV-F 5'-CGCAAATGGGCGGTAGGCGTG-3'
AGCTCTCTGGCTAACTAGAGAACCCACTGCTTACTGGCTTATCGAAATTAATACGACTCACTATAGGGAG
ACCCAAGCTTGGTCGACCAATTCCGCAGCAGCAGCTCCCGCGGCTCCTGCTCTGCTCCGCCTCGGCCCCG
GAGCGAGGGGCGGAGAGCCGCGCGCTTGCCTTAGTCCGAGCCGCCACCCTCCCCGCGTTCCCCGCTTTCC
CGGCCCGCCCGAGGCCGCCCGCCCCGTCCCCGCCGCCCCGCAGCCCGGCCGCGCCCCGCCGCCGCCATGG
GCTGCCTCGGCAACAGTAAGACCGAGGACCAGCGCAACGAGGAGAAGGCGCAGCGCGAGGCCAACAAAAA
GATCGAGAAGCAGCTGCAGAAGGACAAGCAGGTCTACCGGGCCACGCACCGCCTGCTGCTGCTGGGTGCT
GGAGAGTCTGGCAAAAGCACCATTGTGAAGCAGATGAGGATTCTACATGTTAATGGGTTTAACGGAGAGG
GCGGCGAAGAGGACCCGCAGGCTGCAAGGAGCAACAGCGATGGTGAGAAGGCCACCAAAGTGCAGGACAT
CAAAAACAACCTGAAGGAGGCCATTGAAACCATTGTGGCCGCCATGAGCAACCTGGTGCCCCCCGTGGAG
CTGGCCAACCCTGAGAACCAGTTCAGAGTGGACTACATTCTGAGCGTGATGAACGTGCCAAACTTTGACT
TCCCACCTGAATTCTATGAGCATGCCAAGGCTCTGTGGG
