>Addgene plasmid #55798 | G protein alpha-s(alpha3beta5/G226A) | addgene partial sequence | sequence record 120738 | rGNAS-F 5'-AACCCTGAGAACCAGTTCAG-3'
AACTTTGACTTCCCACCTGAATTCTATGAGCATGCCAAGGCTCTGTGGGAGGATGAGGGAGTTCGTGCCT
GCTACGAGCGCTCCAACGAGTACCAGCTGATCGACTGTGCCCAGTACTTCCTGGACAAGATTGATGTGAT
CAAGCAGGCCGAGTACATGCCGACTGAGCAGGACCTGCTTCGCTGCCGCGTCCTGACCTCTGGAATCTTT
GAGACCAAGTTCCAGGTGGACAAAGTCAACTTCCACATGTTCGATGTGGGCGCCCAGCGCGATGAACGCC
GCAAGTGGATTCAGTGCTTCAATGATGTGACTGCCATCATCTTCGTGGTGGCCAGCAGCAGCTACAACAT
GGTCATCCGGGAGGACAACCAGACCAACC
